Addgene plasmid #170518: pXL-BacII-CAG-Venus
Purpose: Plasmid containing piggyBac inverted terminal repeats (ITRs) sequences flanking CAG and Venus
Depositing lab: Joshua Sanes. Depositing organization: Harvard University. Publication: CRISPR-mediated Labeling of Cells in Chick Embryos Based on Selectively Expressed Genes. Yamagata M, Sanes JR. Bio Protoc. 2021 Aug 5;11(15):e4105. doi: 10.21769/BioProtoc.4105. eCollection 2021 Aug 5. PubMed 34458399.
Backbone
  Vector backbone: pXL-BacII
  Vector type: Mammalian Expression ; piggyBAC transposon
Growth in bacteria
  Bacterial resistance: Ampicillin, 100 μg/mL
  Growth temperature: 37°C
  Growth strain: DH5alpha
  Copy number: High Copy
Gene/Insert
  Gene/Insert name: CAG-Venus
  Species: Synthetic
  Promoter: CAG
  Cloning method: Gateway Cloning
  Sequencing primers: 5′ pCAG-F
Terms and licenses: Academic/Nonprofit Terms; Industry Terms: Not Available to Industry
Depositor comments: More information can be found in this additional reference: Yamagata M, Yan W, Sanes JR. A cell atlas of the chick retina based on single-cell transcriptomics. Elife. 2021 Jan 4;10:e63907. doi: 10.7554/eLife.63907. PMID: 33393903; PMCID: PMC7837701.
How to cite: pXL-BacII-CAG-Venus was a gift from Joshua Sanes (Addgene plasmid # 170518 ; http://n2t.net/addgene:170518 ; RRID:Addgene_170518)
