[The description below was written by a language model from this plasmid's Addgene catalogue record and pLannotate feature annotations shown in this document.]
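Description:
pXL-BacII-CAG-Venus is a piggyBac transposon donor plasmid built on the pXL-BacII backbone for stable expression of the yellow fluorescent protein Venus in vertebrate cells. It is maintained in E. coli as a high-copy plasmid through a ColE1/pUC-type origin and selected with ampicillin via the β-lactamase gene. An f1 origin and remnants of a pBluescript-style lacZα/lac promoter region and multiple cloning site are also present in the backbone.

The payload is a single expression cassette driven by the synthetic CAG promoter, annotated here as its three usual parts: the CMV immediate-early enhancer, the chicken β-actin promoter, and a chimeric β-actin/β-globin intron, which together give strong, broadly active transcription. Downstream, a mammalian codon-optimised Venus coding sequence sits between attB1 and attB2 sites, consistent with the recorded Gateway cloning route, and is followed by a β-globin fragment and the rabbit β-globin polyadenylation signal. According to the catalogue entry, this cassette is flanked by piggyBac inverted terminal repeats. The automated feature table does not annotate these repeats, although the unannotated stretches on either side of the cassette, next to short fragments matching a lambda phage gene that are probably backbone stuffer, are where they would be expected.

When supplied together with a source of piggyBac transposase, which this plasmid does not encode, the ITR-bounded segment can be excised and integrated into the host genome, giving persistent rather than transient fluorescence. The associated publications concern labeling of cells in chick embryos and the chick retina, suggesting use as a stable fluorescent marker or control in that setting.
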