Features (pLannotate 1.2.2; 22 found; start..end, strand, type, name):
      1..304     +  enhancer       CMV enhancer: human cytomegalovirus immediate early enhancer
    306..584     +  promoter       chicken β-actin promoter: No description available
    585..1601    +  intron         chimeric intron: chimera between introns from chicken β-actin and rabbit β-globin
   1668..1692    +  protein_bind   attB1: mutant version of attB; recombination site for the Gateway® BP reaction BP Clonase™
   1708..1759    +  misc_feature   MCS: multiple cloning site
   1768..2487    +  CDS            Venus: yellow fluorescent protein (YFP) with fast and efficient maturation (Nagai et al., 2002) mammalian codon-optimized
   2527..2551    -  protein_bind   attB2: mutant version of attB; recombination site for the Gateway® BP reaction BP Clonase™
   2565..2636    +  CDS            HBB (fragment): HBB_PONPY - Experimental evidence at transcript level: Swiss-Prot protein existence level 2. Involved in oxygen transport from the lung to the various peripheral tissues. From Pongo pygmaeus (Bornean orangutan).
   2707..2762    +  polyA_signal   β-globin poly(A) signal: rabbit β-globin polyadenylation signal (Gil and Proudfoot, 1987)
   3429..3896    +  CDS            B (fragment): PORTL_LAMBD - Experimental evidence at protein level: Swiss-Prot protein existence level 1. Forms the portal vertex of the capsid (PubMed:6228056, PubMed:6232391). This portal plays critical roles in head assembly, genome packaging, neck/tail attachment, and genome ejection (Probable). The portal protein multimerizes as a single ring-shaped homododecamer arranged around a central channel (PubMed:6232391). Binds to the terminase subunits to form the packaging machine (PubMed:7799432). From Escherichia phage lambda (Bacteriophage lambda).
   3934..3950    -  protein_bind   lac operator: The lac repressor binds to the lac operator to inhibit transcription in E. coli. This inhibition can be relieved by adding lactose or isopropyl-β-D-thiogalactopyranoside (IPTG). lac repressor encoded by lacI
   3958..3988    -  promoter       lac promoter: promoter for the E. coli lac operon
   4003..4024    -  protein_bind   CAP binding site: CAP binding activates transcription in the presence of cAMP. E. coli catabolite activator protein
   4037..4129    -  CDS            lacI (fragment): lac repressor; lacI; The lac repressor binds to the lac operator to inhibit transcription in E. coli. This inhibition can be relieved by adding lactose or isopropyl-β-D-thiogalactopyranoside (IPTG).
   4312..4900    -  rep_origin     ori: high-copy-number ColE1/pMB1/pBR322/pUC origin of replication
   5071..5931    -  CDS            AmpR: β-lactamase; bla; confers resistance to ampicillin, carbenicillin, and related antibiotics
   5932..6036    -  promoter       AmpR promoter: bla
   6089..6517    -  rep_origin     f1 ori (sequence partly withheld): f1 bacteriophage origin of replication; arrow indicates direction of (+) strand synthesis
   6522..6677    -  CDS            lacZα (fragment): LacZα fragment of β-galactosidase; lacZ fragment
   6679..6798    +  CDS            B (fragment): PORTL_LAMBD - Experimental evidence at protein level: Swiss-Prot protein existence level 1. Forms the portal vertex of the capsid (PubMed:6228056, PubMed:6232391). This portal plays critical roles in head assembly, genome packaging, neck/tail attachment, and genome ejection (Probable). The portal protein multimerizes as a single ring-shaped homododecamer arranged around a central channel (PubMed:6232391). Binds to the terminase subunits to form the packaging machine (PubMed:7799432). From Escherichia phage lambda (Bacteriophage lambda).
   7040..7074    -  misc_feature   MCS (fragment): pBluescript multiple cloning site
   7068..7129    +  enhancer       CMV enhancer (fragment): human cytomegalovirus immediate early enhancer
>Addgene plasmid #170518 | pXL-BacII-CAG-Venus | addgene full sequence | sequence record 353476 | Addgene NGS Result
CGTTACATAACTTACGGTAAATGGCCCGCCTGGCTGACCGCCCAACGACCCCCGCCCATTGACGTCAATA
ATGACGTATGTTCCCATAGTAACGCCAATAGGGACTTTCCATTGACGTCAATGGGTGGAGTATTTACGGT
AAACTGCCCACTTGGCAGTACATCAAGTGTATCATATGCCAAGTACGCCCCCTATTGACGTCAATGACGG
TAAATGGCCCGCCTGGCATTATGCCCAGTACATGACCTTATGGGACTTTCCTACTTGGCAGTACATCTAC
GTATTAGTCATCGCTATTACCATGGTCGAGGTGAGCCCCACGTTCTGCTTCACTCTCCCCATCTCCCCCC
CCTCCCCACCCCCAATTTTGTATTTATTTATTTTTTAATTATTTTGTGCAGCGATGGGGGCGGGGGGGGG
GGGGGGGGGCGCGCCCGGGCGGGGCGGGGCGGGGCGAGGGGCGGGGCGGGGCGAGGCGGAGAGGTGCGGC
GGCAGCCAATCAGAGCGGCGCGCTCCGAAAGTTTCCTTTTATGGCGAGGCGGCGGCGGCGGCGGCCCTAT
AAAAAGCGAAGCGCGCGGCGGGCGGGAGTCGCTGCGCGCTGCCTTCGCCCCGTGCCCCGCTCCGCCGCCG
CCTCGCGCCGCCCGCCCCGGCTCTGACTGACCGCGTTACTCCCACAGGTGAGCGGGCGGGACGGCCCTTC
TCCTCCGGGCTGTAATTAGCGCTTGGTTTAATGACGGCTTGTTTCTTTTCTGTGGCTGCGTGAAAGCCTT
GAGGGGCTCCGGGAGGGCCCTTTGTGCGGGGGGAGCGGCTCGGGGGGTGCGTGCGTGTGTGTGTGCGTGG
GGAGCGCCGCGTGCGGCTCCGCGCTGCCCGGCGGCTGTGAGCGCTGCGGGCGCGGCGCGGGGCTTTGTGC
GCTCCGCAGTGTGCGCGAGGGGAGCGCGGCCGGGGGCGGTGCCCCGCGGTGCGGGGGGGGCTGCGAGGGG
AACAAAGGCTGCGTGCGGGGTGTGTGCGTGGGGGGGTGAGCAGGGGGTGTGGGCGCGTCGGTCGGGCTGC
AACCCCCCCTGCACCCCCCTCCCCGAGTTGCTGAGCACGGCCCGGCTTCGGGTGCGGGGCTCCGTACGGG
GCGTGGCGCGGGGCTCGCCGTGCCGGGCGGGGGGTGGCGGCAGGTGGGGGTGCCGGGCGGGGCGGGGCCG
CCTCGGGCCGGGGAGGGCTCGGGGGAGGGGCGCGGCGGCCCCCGGAGCGCCGGCGGCTGTCGAGGCGCGG
CGAGCCGCAGCCATTGCCTTTTATGGTAATCGTGCGAGAGGGCGCAGGGACTTCCTTTGTCCCAAATCTG
TGCGGAGCCGAAATCTGGGAGGCGCCGCCGCACCCCCTCTAGCGGGCGCGGGGCGAAGCGGTGCGGCGCC
GGCAGGAAGGAAATGGGCGGGGAGGGCCTTCGTGCGTCGCCGCGCCGCCGTCCCCTTCTCCCTCTCCAGC
CTCGGGGCTGTCCGCGGGGGGACGGCTGCCTTCGGGGGGGACGGGGCAGGGCGGGGTTCGGCTTCTGGCG
TGTGACCGGCGGCTCTAGAGCCTCTGCTAACCATGTTCATGCCTTCTTCTTTTTCCTACAGCTCCTGGGC
AACGTGCTGGTTATTGTGCTGTCTCATCATTTTGGCAAAGAATTCCTCGAGGATATCACAAGTTTGTACA
AAAAAGCAGGCTCCGAATTCGCCCTTTCTCGAGCTCAAGCTTCGAATTCTGCAGTCGACGGTACCGCGGG
CCCGGGATCGATCCACCATGGTGAGCAAGGGCGAGGAGCTGTTCACCGGGGTGGTGCCCATCCTGGTCGA
GCTGGACGGCGACGTAAACGGCCACAAGTTCAGCGTGTCCGGCGAGGGCGAGGGCGATGCCACCTACGGC
AAGCTGACCCTGAAGCTGATCTGCACCACCGGCAAGCTGCCCGTGCCCTGGCCCACCCTCGTGACCACCC
TGGGCTACGGCCTGCAGTGCTTCGCCCGCTACCCCGACCACATGAAGCAGCACGACTTCTTCAAGTCCGC
CATGCCCGAAGGCTACGTCCAGGAGCGCACCATCTTCTTCAAGGACGACGGCAACTACAAGACCCGCGCC
GAGGTGAAGTTCGAGGGCGACACCCTGGTGAACCGCATCGAGCTGAAGGGCATCGACTTCAAGGAGGACG
GCAACATCCTGGGGCACAAGCTGGAGTACAACTACAACAGCCACAACGTCTATATCACCGCCGACAAGCA
GAAGAACGGCATCAAGGCCAACTTCAAGATCCGCCACAACATCGAGGACGGCGGCGTGCAGCTCGCCGAC
CACTACCAGCAGAACACCCCCATCGGCGACGGCCCCGTGCTGCTGCCCGACAACCACTACCTGAGCTACC
AGTCCGCCCTGAGCAAAGACCCCAACGAGAAGCGCGATCACATGGTCCTGCTGGAGTTCGTGACCGCCGC
CGGGATCACTCTCGGCATGGACGAGCTGTACAAGTAAGAATTGGCCGCGACTCTAGATCATAAAAGGGCG
AATTCGACCCAGCTTTCTTGTACAAAGTGGTGATTCGCGGCCGCACTCCTCAGGTGCAGGCTGCCTATCA
GAAGGTGGTGGCTGGTGTGGCCAATGCCCTGGCTCACAAATACCACTGAGATCTTTTTCCCTCTGCCAAA
AATTATGGGGACATCATGAAGCCCCTTGAGCATCTGACTTCTGGCTAATAAAGGAAATTTATTTTCATTG
CAATAGTGTGTTGGAATTTTTTGTGTCTCTCACTCGGAAGGACATATGGGAGGGCAAATCATTTAAAACA
TCAGAATGAGTATTTGGTTTAGAGTTTGGCAACATATGCCCATATGCTGGCTGCCATGAACAAAGGTTGG
CTATAAAGAGGTCATCAGTATATGAAACAGCCCCCTGCTGTCCATTCCTTATTCCATAGAAAAGCCTTGA
CTTGAGGTTAGATTTTTTTTATATTTTGTTTTGTGTTATTTTTTTCTTTAACATCCCTAAAATTTTCCTT
ACATGTTTTACTAGCCAGATTTTTCCTCCTCTCCTGACTACTCCCAGTCATAGCTGTCCCTCTTCTCTTA
TGGAGATCCCTCGACCTGCAGCCCAAGCTTGATATCTATAACAAGAAAATATATATATAATAAGTTATCA
CGTAAGTAGAACATGAAATAACAATATAATTATCGTATGAGTTAAATCTTAAAAGTCACGTAAAAGATAA
TCATGCGTCATTTTGACTCACGCGGTCGTTATAGTTCAAAATCAGTGACACTTACCGCATTGACAAGCAC
GCCTCACGGGAGCTCCAAGCGGCGACTGAGATGTCCTAAATGCACAGCGACGGATTCGCGCTATTTAGAA
AGAGAGAGCAATATTTCAAGAATGCATGCGTCAATTTTACGCAGACTATCTTTCTAGGGTTAATCTAGCT
GCATCAGGATCATATCGTCGGGTCTTTTTTCCGGCTCAGTCATCGCCCAAGCTGGCGCTATCTGGGCATC
GGGGAGGAAGAAGCCCGTGCCTTTTCCCGCGAGGTTGAAGCGGCATGGAAAGAGTTTGCCGAGGATGACT
GCTGCTGCATTGACGTTGAGCGAAAACGCACGTTTACCATGATGATTCGGGAAGGTGTGGCCATGCACGC
CTTTAACGGTGAACTGTTCGTTCAGGCCACCTGGGATACCAGTTCGTCGCGGCTTTTCCGGACACAGTTC
CGGATGGTCAGCCCGAAGCGCATCAGCAACCCGAACAATACCGGCGACAGCCGGAACTGCCGTGCCGGTG
TGCAGATTAATGACAGCGGTGCGGCGCTGGGATATTACGTCAGCGAGGACGGGTATCCTGGCTGGATGCC
GCAGAAATGGACATGGATACCCCGTGAGTTACCCGGCGGGCGCGCTTGGCGTAATCATGGTCATAGCTGT
TTCCTGTGTGAAATTGTTATCCGCTCACAATTCCACACAACATACGAGCCGGAAGCATAAAGTGTAAAGC
CTGGGGTGCCTAATGAGTGAGCTAACTCACATTAATTGCGTTGCGCTCACTGCCCGCTTTCCAGTCGGGA
AACCTGTCGTGCCAGCTGCATTAATGAATCGGCCAACGCGCGGGGAGAGGCGGTTTGCGTATTGGGCGCT
CTTCCGCTTCCTCGCTCACTGACTCGCTGCGCTCGGTCGTTCGGCTGCGGCGAGCGGTATCAGCTCACTC
AAAGGCGGTAATACGGTTATCCACAGAATCAGGGGATAACGCAGGAAAGAACATGTGAGCAAAAGGCCAG
CAAAAGGCCAGGAACCGTAAAAAGGCCGCGTTGCTGGCGTTTTTCCATAGGCTCCGCCCCCCTGACGAGC
ATCACAAAAATCGACGCTCAAGTCAGAGGTGGCGAAACCCGACAGGACTATAAAGATACCAGGCGTTTCC
CCCTGGAAGCTCCCTCGTGCGCTCTCCTGTTCCGACCCTGCCGCTTACCGGATACCTGTCCGCCTTTCTC
CCTTCGGGAAGCGTGGCGCTTTCTCATAGCTCACGCTGTAGGTATCTCAGTTCGGTGTAGGTCGTTCGCT
CCAAGCTGGGCTGTGTGCACGAACCCCCCGTTCAGCCCGACCGCTGCGCCTTATCCGGTAACTATCGTCT
TGAGTCCAACCCGGTAAGACACGACTTATCGCCACTGGCAGCAGCCACTGGTAACAGGATTAGCAGAGCG
AGGTATGTAGGCGGTGCTACAGAGTTCTTGAAGTGGTGGCCTAACTACGGCTACACTAGAAGAACAGTAT
TTGGTATCTGCGCTCTGCTGAAGCCAGTTACCTTCGGAAAAAGAGTTGGTAGCTCTTGATCCGGCAAACA
AACCACCGCTGGTAGCGGTGGTTTTTTTGTTTGCAAGCAGCAGATTACGCGCAGAAAAAAAGGATCTCAA
GAAGATCCTTTGATCTTTTCTACGGGGTCTGACGCTCAGTGGAACGAAAACTCACGTTAAGGGATTTTGG
TCATGAGATTATCAAAAAGGATCTTCACCTAGATCCTTTTAAATTAAAAATGAAGTTTTAAATCAATCTA
AAGTATATATGAGTAAACTTGGTCTGACAGTTACCAATGCTTAATCAGTGAGGCACCTATCTCAGCGATC
TGTCTATTTCGTTCATCCATAGTTGCCTGACTCCCCGTCGTGTAGATAACTACGATACGGGAGGGCTTAC
CATCTGGCCCCAGTGCTGCAATGATACCGCGAGACCCACGCTCACCGGCTCCAGATTTATCAGCAATAAA
CCAGCCAGCCGGAAGGGCCGAGCGCAGAAGTGGTCCTGCAACTTTATCCGCCTCCATCCAGTCTATTAAT
TGTTGCCGGGAAGCTAGAGTAAGTAGTTCGCCAGTTAATAGTTTGCGCAACGTTGTTGCCATTGCTACAG
GCATCGTGGTGTCACGCTCGTCGTTTGGTATGGCTTCATTCAGCTCCGGTTCCCAACGATCAAGGCGAGT
TACATGATCCCCCATGTTGTGCAAAAAAGCGGTTAGCTCCTTCGGTCCTCCGATCGTTGTCAGAAGTAAG
TTGGCCGCAGTGTTATCACTCATGGTTATGGCAGCACTGCATAATTCTCTTACTGTCATGCCATCCGTAA
GATGCTTTTCTGTGACTGGTGAGTACTCAACCAAGTCATTCTGAGAATAGTGTATGCGGCGACCGAGTTG
CTCTTGCCCGGCGTCAATACGGGATAATACCGCGCCACATAGCAGAACTTTAAAAGTGCTCATCATTGGA
AAACGTTCTTCGGGGCGAAAACTCTCAAGGATCTTACCGCTGTTGAGATCCAGTTCGATGTAACCCACTC
GTGCACCCAACTGATCTTCAGCATCTTTTACTTTCACCAGCGTTTCTGGGTGAGCAAAAACAGGAAGGCA
AAATGCCGCAAAAAAGGGAATAAGGGCGACACGGAAATGTTGAATACTCATACTCTTCCTTTTTCAATAT
TATTGAAGCATTTATCAGGGTTATTGTCTCATGAGCGGATACATATTTGAATGTATTTAGAAAAATAAAC
AAATAGGGGTTCCGCGCACATTTCCCCGAAAAGTGCCACCTAAATTGTAAGCGTTAATATTTTGTTAAAA
TTCGCGTTAAATTTTTGTTAAATCAGCTCATTTTTTAACCAATAGGCCGAAATCGGCAAAATCCCTTATA
AATCAAAAGAATAGACCGAGATAGGGT
[37 nt withheld, positions 6188-6224]
AAAGAACGTGGACTCCAACGTCAAAGG
[49 nt withheld, positions 6252-6300]
T
[91 nt withheld, positions 6302-6392]
G
[124 nt withheld, positions 6394-6517]
CCCATTCGCCATTCAGGCTGCGCAACTGTTGGGAAGGGCGATCGGTGCGGGCCTCTTCGCTATTACGCCA
GCTGGCGAAAGGGGGATGTGCTGCAAGGCGATTAAGTTGGGTAACGCCAGGGTTTTCCCAGTCACGACGT
TGTAAAACGACGGCCAGTGAGCGCGCCTCGTTCATTCACGTTTTTGAACCCGTGGAGGACGGGCAGACTC
GCGGTGCAAATGTGTTTTACAGCGTGATGGAGCAGATGAAGATGCTCGACACGCTGCAGAACACGCAGCT
AGATTAACCCTAGAAAGATAATCATATTGTGACGTACGTTAAAGATAATCATGTGTAAAATTGACGCATG
TGTTTTATCGGTCTGTATATCGAGGTTTATTTATTAATTTGAATAGATATTAAGTTTTATTATATTTACA
CTTACATACTAATAATAAATTCAACAAACAATTTATTTATGTTTATTTATTTATTAAAAAAAACAAAAAC
TCAAAATTTCTTCTATAAAGTAACAAAACTTTTATCGAATTCCTGCAGCCCGGGGGATCCACTAGTTATT
AATAGTAATCAATTACGGGGTCATTAGTTCATAGCCCATATATGGAGTTCCG
